>Addgene plasmid #138364 | pLenti-CMVSP6-nEGFP-SV40-PURO | addgene full sequence | sequence record 273246 | Addgene NGS Result
TAATGTGAGTTAGCTCACTCATTAGGCACCCCAGGCTTTACACTTTATGCTTCCGGCTCGTATGTTGTGT
GGAATTGTGAGCGGATAACAATTTCACACAGGAAACAGCTATGACCATGATTACGCCAAGCGCGCAATTA
ACCCTCACTAAAGGGAACAAAAGCTGGAGCTGCAAGCTTAATGTAGTCTTATGCAATACTCTTGTAGTCT
TGCAACATGGTAACGATGAGTTAGCAACATGCCTTACAAGGAGAGAAAAAGCACCGTGCATGCCGATTGG
TGGAAGTAAGGTGGTACGATCGTGCCTTATTAGGAAGGCAACAGACGGGTCTGACATGGATTGGACGAAC
CACTGAATTGCCGCATTGCAGAGATATTGTATTTAAGTGCCTAGCTCGATACATAAACGGGTCTCTCTGG
TTAGACCAGATCTGAGCCTGGGAGCTCTCTGGCTAACTAGGGAACCCACTGCTTAAGCCTCAATAAAGCT
TGCCTTGAGTGCTTCAAGTAGTGTGTGCCCGTCTGTTGTGTGACTCTGGTAACTAGAGATCCCTCAGACC
CTTTTAGTCAGTGTGGAAAATCTCTAGCAGTGGCGCCCGAACAGGGACTTGAAAGCGAAAGGGAAACCAG
AGGAGCTCTCTCGACGCAGGACTCGGCTTGCTGAAGCGCGCACGGCAAGAGGCGAGGGGCGGCGACTGGT
GAGTACGCCAAAAATTTTGACTAGCGGAGGCTAGAAGGAGAGAGATGGGTGCGAGAGCGTCAGTATTAAG
CGGGGGAGAATTAGATCGCGATGGGAAAAAATTCGGTTAAGGCCAGGGGGAAAGAAAAAATATAAATTAA
AACATATAGTATGGGCAAGCAGGGAGCTAGAACGATTCGCAGTTAATCCTGGCCTGTTAGAAACATCAGA
AGGCTGTAGACAAATACTGGGACAGCTACAACCATCCCTTCAGACAGGATCAGAAGAACTTAGATCATTA
TATAATACAGTAGCAACCCTCTATTGTGTGCATCAAAGGATAGAGATAAAAGACACCAAGGAAGCTTTAG
ACAAGATAGAGGAAGAGCAAAACAAAAGTAAGACCACCGCACAGCAAGCGGCCGCTGATCTTCAGACCTG
GAGGAGGAGATATGAGGGACAATTGGAGAAGTGAATTATATAAATATAAAGTAGTAAAAATTGAACCATT
AGGAGTAGCACCCACCAAGGCAAAGAGAAGAGTGGTGCAGAGAGAAAAAAGAGCAGTGGGAATAGGAGCT
TTGTTCCTTGGGTTCTTGGGAGCAGCAGGAAGCACTATGGGCGCAGCGTCAATGACGCTGACGGTACAGG
CCAGACAATTATTGTCTGGTATAGTGCAGCAGCAGAACAATTTGCTGAGGGCTATTGAGGCGCAACAGCA
TCTGTTGCAACTCACAGTCTGGGGCATCAAGCAGCTCCAGGCAAGAATCCTGGCTGTGGAAAGATACCTA
AAGGATCAACAGCTCCTGGGGATTTGGGGTTGCTCTGGAAAACTCATTTGCACCACTGCTGTGCCTTGGA
ATGCTAGTTGGAGTAATAAATCTCTGGAACAGATTTGGAATCACACGACCTGGATGGAGTGGGACAGAGA
AATTAACAATTACACAAGCTTAATACACTCCTTAATTGAAGAATCGCAAAACCAGCAAGAAAAGAATGAA
CAAGAATTATTGGAATTAGATAAATGGGCAAGTTTGTGGAATTGGTTTAACATAACAAATTGGCTGTGGT
ATATAAAATTATTCATAATGATAGTAGGAGGCTTGGTAGGTTTAAGAATAGTTTTTGCTGTACTTTCTAT
AGTGAATAGAGTTAGGCAGGGATATTCACCATTATCGTTTCAGACCCACCTCCCAACCCCGAGGGGACCC
GACAGGCCCGAAGGAATAGAAGAAGAAGGTGGAGAGAGAGACAGAGACAGATCCATTCGATTAGTGAACG
GATCTCGACGGTATCGGTTAACTTTTAAAAGAAAAGGGGGGATTGGGGGGTACAGTGCAGGGGAAAGAAT
AGTAGACATAATAGCAACAGACATACAAACTAAAGAATTACAAAAACAAATTACAAAAATTCAAAATTTT
ATCGATCACGAGACTAGCCTCCTAGCCCGGGCTCGAGCAGCTGAAGCTTGCATGCCTGCAGGGCTATCAA
CTTTGTATAGAAAAGTTGAAGGCCTCTTCGCTATTACGCCAGTCGACCGCCAATTCAATATGGCGTATAT
GGACTCATGCCAATTCAATATGGTGGATCTGGACCTGTGCCAATTCAATATGGCGTATATGGACTCGTGC
CAATTCAATATGGTGGATCTGGACCCCAGCCAATTCAATATGGCGGACTTGGCACCATGCCAATTCAATA
TGGCGGACCTGGCACTGTGCCAACTGGGGAGGGGTCTACTTGGCACGGTGCCAAGTTTGAGGAGGGGTCT
TGGCCCTGTGCCAAGTCCGCCATATTGAATTGGCATGGTGCCAATAATGGCGGCCATATTGGCTATATGC
CAGGATCAATATATAGGCAATATCCAATATGGCCCTATGCCAATATGGCTATTGGCCAGGTTCAATACTA
TGTATTGGCCCTATGCCATATAGTATTCCATATATGGGTTTTCCTATTGACGTAGATAGCCCCTCCCAAT
GGGCGGTCCCATATACCATATATGGGGCTTCCTAATACCGCCCATAGCCACTCCCCCATTGACGTCAATG
GTCTCTATATATGGTCTTTCCTATTGACGTCATATGGGCGGTCCTATTGACGTATATGGCGCCTCCCCCA
TTGACGTCAATTACGGTAAATGGCCCGCCTGGCTCAATGCCCATTGACGTCAATAGGACCACCCACCATT
GACGTCAATGGGATGGCTCATTGCCCATTCATATCCGTTCTCACGCCCCCTATTGACGTCAATGACGGTA
AATGGCCCACTTGGCAGTACATCAATATCTATTAATAGTAACTTGGCAAGTACATTACTATTGGAAGTAC
GCCAGGGTACATTGGCAGTACTCCCATTGACGTCAATGGCGGTAAATGGCCCGCGATGGCTGCCAAGTAC
ATCCCCATTGACGTCAATGGGGAGGGGCAATGACGCAAATGGGCGTTCCATTGACGTAAATGGGCGGTAG
GCGTGCCTAATGGGAGGTCTATATAAGCAATGCTCGTTTAGGGAACCGCCATTCTGCCTGGGGACGTCGG
AGCAAGCTTGATTTAGGTGACACTATAGACAAGTTTGTACAAAAAAGCAGGCTCGCTACCGGTCGCCACC
ATGGTGAGCAAGGGCGAGGAGCTGTTCACCGGGGTGGTGCCCATCCTGGTCGAGCTGGACGGCGACGTAA
ACGGCCACAAGTTCAGCGTGTCCGGCGAGGGCGAGGGCGATGCCACCTACGGCAAGCTGACCCTGAAGTT
CATCTGCACCACCGGCAAGCTGCCCGTGCCCTGGCCCACCCTCGTGACCACCCTGACCTACGGCGTGCAG
TGCTTCAGCCGCTACCCCGACCACATGAAGCAGCACGACTTCTTCAAGTCCGCCATGCCCGAAGGCTACG
TCCAGGAGCGCACCATCTTCTTCAAGGACGACGGCAACTACAAGACCCGCGCCGAGGTGAAGTTCGAGGG
CGACACCCTGGTGAACCGCATCGAGCTGAAGGGCATCGACTTCAAGGAGGACGGCAACATCCTGGGGCAC
AAGCTGGAGTACAACTACAACAGCCACAACGTCTATATCATGGCCGACAAGCAGAAGAACGGCATCAAGG
TGAACTTCAAGATCCGCCACAACATCGAGGACGGCAGCGTGCAGCTCGCCGACCACTACCAGCAGAACAC
CCCCATCGGCGACGGCCCCGTGCTGCTGCCCGACAACCACTACCTGAGCACCCAGTCCGCCCTGAGCAAA
GACCCCAACGAGAAGCGCGATCACATGGTCCTGCTGGAGTTCGTGACCGCCGCCGGGATCACTCTCGGCA
TGGACGAGCTGTACAAGTCCGGACTCAGATCTCGAGCTCAAGCTTCGAATTCTGCAGTCGACGGTACCGC
GGGCCCGGGATCCACCGGATCTAGATAACTGATACCCAGCTTTCTTGTACAAAGTGGGTGTGTCAGTTAG
GGTGTGGAAAGTCCCCAGGCTCCCCAGCAGGCAGAAGTATGCAAAGCATGCATCTCAATTAGTCAGCAAC
CAGGTGTGGAAAGTCCCCAGGCTCCCCAGCAGGCAGAAGTATGCAAAGCATGCATCTCAATTAGTCAGCA
ACCATAGTCCCGCCCCTAACTCCGCCCATCCCGCCCCTAACTCCGCCCAGTTCCGCCCATTCTCCGCCCC
ATGGCTGACTAATTTTTTTTATTTATGCAGAGGCCGAGGCCGCCTCGGCCTCTGAGCTATTCCAGAAGTA
GTGAGGAGGCTTTTTTGGAGGCCTAGGCTTTTGCAAAAAGCTTACCATGACCGAGTACAAGCCCACGGTG
CGCCTCGCCACCCGCGACGACGTCCCCAGGGCCGTACGCACCCTCGCCGCCGCGTTCGCCGACTACCCCG
CCACGCGCCACACCGTCGATCCGGACCGCCACATCGAGCGGGTCACCGAGCTGCAAGAACTCTTCCTCAC
GCGCGTCGGGCTCGACATCGGCAAGGTGTGGGTCGCGGACGACGGCGCCGCGGTGGCGGTCTGGACCACG
CCGGAGAGCGTCGAAGCGGGGGCGGTGTTCGCCGAGATCGGCCCGCGCATGGCCGAGTTGAGCGGTTCCC
GGCTGGCCGCGCAGCAACAGATGGAAGGCCTCCTGGCGCCGCACCGGCCCAAGGAGCCCGCGTGGTTCCT
GGCCACCGTCGGCGTCTCGCCCGACCACCAGGGCAAGGGTCTGGGCAGCGCCGTCGTGCTCCCCGGAGTG
GAGGCGGCCGAGCGCGCCGGGGTGCCCGCCTTCCTGGAGACCTCCGCGCCCCGCAACCTCCCCTTCTACG
AGCGGCTCGGCTTCACCGTCACCGCCGACGTCGAGGTGCCCGAAGGACCGCGCACCTGGTGCATGACCCG
CAAGCCCGGTGCCTGACGCCCGCCCCACGACCCGCAGCGCCCGACCGAAAGGAGCGCACGACCCCATGCA
TCGATAAAATAAAAGATTTTATTTAGTCTCCAGAAAAAGGGGGGAATGAAAGACCCCACCTGTAGGTTTG
GCAAGCTAGCTTAAGTAACGCCATTTTGCAAGGCATGGAAAAATACATAACTGAGAATAGAGAAGTTCAG
ATCAAGGTCAGGAACAGATGGAACAGCTGAATATGGGCCAAACAGGATATCTGTGGTAAGCAGTTCCTGC
CCCGGCTCAGGGCCAAGAACAGATGGAACAGCTGACAACTTTATTATACATAGTTGATAATTCACTCGAC
AATCAACCTCTGGATTACAAAATTTGTGAAAGATTGACTGGTATTCTTAACTATGTTGCTCCTTTTACGC
TATGTGGATACGCTGCTTTAATGCCTTTGTATCATGCTATTGCTTCCCGTATGGCTTTCATTTTCTCCTC
CTTGTATAAATCCTGGTTGCTGTCTCTTTATGAGGAGTTGTGGCCCGTTGTCAGGCAACGTGGCGTGGTG
TGCACTGTGTTTGCTGACGCAACCCCCACTGGTTGGGGCATTGCCACCACCTGTCAGCTCCTTTCCGGGA
CTTTCGCTTTCCCCCTCCCTATTGCCACGGCGGAACTCATCGCCGCCTGCCTTGCCCGCTGCTGGACAGG
GGCTCGGCTGTTGGGCACTGACAATTCCGTGGTGTTGTCGGGGAAGCTGACGTCCTTTCCATGGCTGCTC
GCCTGTGTTGCCACCTGGATTCTGCGCGGGACGTCCTTCTGCTACGTCCCTTCGGCCCTCAATCCAGCGG
ACCTTCCTTCCCGCGGCCTGCTGCCGGCTCTGCGGCCTCTTCCGCGTCTTCGCCTTCGCCCTCAGACGAG
TCGGATCTCCCTTTGGGCCGCCTCCCCGCCTGGAATTCGAGCTCGGTACCTTTAAGACCAATGACTTACA
AGGCAGCTGTAGATCTTAGCCACTTTTTAAAAGAAAAGGGGGGACTGGAAGGGCTAATTCACTCCCAACG
AAGACAAGATCTGCTTTTTGCTTGTACTGGGTCTCTCTGGTTAGACCAGATCTGAGCCTGGGAGCTCTCT
GGCTAACTAGGGAACCCACTGCTTAAGCCTCAATAAAGCTTGCCTTGAGTGCTTCAAGTAGTGTGTGCCC
GTCTGTTGTGTGACTCTGGTAACTAGAGATCCCTCAGACCCTTTTAGTCAGTGTGGAAAATCTCTAGCAG
TAGTAGTTCATGTCATCTTATTATTCAGTATTTATAACTTGCAAAGAAATGAATATCAGAGAGTGAGAGG
AACTTGTTTATTGCAGCTTATAATGGTTACAAATAAAGCAATAGCATCACAAATTTCACAAATAAAGCAT
TTTTTTCACTGCATTCTAGTTGTGGTTTGTCCAAACTCATCAATGTATCTTATCATGTCTGGCTCTAGCT
ATCCCGCCCCTAACTCCGCCCATCCCGCCCCTAACTCCGCCCAGTTCCGCCCATTCTCCGCCCCATGGCT
GACTAATTTTTTTTATTTATGCAGAGGCCGAGGCCGCCTCGGCCTCTGAGCTATTCCAGAAGTAGTGAGG
AGGCTTTTTTGGAGGCCTAGGGACGTACCCAATTCGCCCTATAGTGAGTCGTATTACGCGCGCTCACTGG
CCGTCGTTTTACAACGTCGTGACTGGGAAAACCCTGGCGTTACCCAACTTAATCGCCTTGCAGCACATCC
CCCTTTCGCCAGCTGGCGTAATAGCGAAGAGGCCCGCACCGATCGCCCTTCCCAACAGTTGCGCAGCCTG
AATGGCGAATGGG
[124 nt withheld, positions 6874-6997]
C
[91 nt withheld, positions 6999-7089]
A
[49 nt withheld, positions 7091-7139]
CCTTTGACGTTGGAGTCCACGTTCTTT
[37 nt withheld, positions 7167-7203]
ACCCTATCTCGGTCTATTCTTTTGATTTATAAGGGATTTTGCCGATTTCGGCCTATTGGTTAAAAAATGA
GCTGATTTAACAAAAATTTAACGCGAATTTTAACAAAATATTAACGCTTACAATTTAGGTGGCACTTTTC
GGGGAAATGTGCGCGGAACCCCTATTTGTTTATTTTTCTAAATACATTCAAATATGTATCCGCTCATGAG
ACAATAACCCTGATAAATGCTTCAATAATATTGAAAAAGGAAGAGTATGAGTATTCAACATTTCCGTGTC
GCCCTTATTCCCTTTTTTGCGGCATTTTGCCTTCCTGTTTTTGCTCACCCAGAAACGCTGGTGAAAGTAA
AAGATGCTGAAGATCAGTTGGGTGCACGAGTGGGTTACATCGAACTGGATCTCAACAGCGGTAAGATCCT
TGAGAGTTTTCGCCCCGAAGAACGTTTTCCAATGATGAGCACTTTTAAAGTTCTGCTATGTGGCGCGGTA
TTATCCCGTATTGACGCCGGGCAAGAGCAACTCGGTCGCCGCATACACTATTCTCAGAATGACTTGGTTG
AGTACTCACCAGTCACAGAAAAGCATCTTACGGATGGCATGACAGTAAGAGAATTATGCAGTGCTGCCAT
AACCATGAGTGATAACACTGCGGCCAACTTACTTCTGACAACGATCGGAGGACCGAAGGAGCTAACCGCT
TTTTTGCACAACATGGGGGATCATGTAACTCGCCTTGATCGTTGGGAACCGGAGCTGAATGAAGCCATAC
CAAACGACGAGCGTGACACCACGATGCCTGTAGCAATGGCAACAACGTTGCGCAAACTATTAACTGGCGA
ACTACTTACTCTAGCTTCCCGGCAACAATTAATAGACTGGATGGAGGCGGATAAAGTTGCAGGACCACTT
CTGCGCTCGGCCCTTCCGGCTGGCTGGTTTATTGCTGATAAATCTGGAGCCGGTGAGCGTGGGTCTCGCG
GTATCATTGCAGCACTGGGGCCAGATGGTAAGCCCTCCCGTATCGTAGTTATCTACACGACGGGGAGTCA
GGCAACTATGGATGAACGAAATAGACAGATCGCTGAGATAGGTGCCTCACTGATTAAGCATTGGTAACTG
TCAGACCAAGTTTACTCATATATACTTTAGATTGATTTAAAACTTCATTTTTAATTTAAAAGGATCTAGG
TGAAGATCCTTTTTGATAATCTCATGACCAAAATCCCTTAACGTGAGTTTTCGTTCCACTGAGCGTCAGA
CCCCGTAGAAAAGATCAAAGGATCTTCTTGAGATCCTTTTTTTCTGCGCGTAATCTGCTGCTTGCAAACA
AAAAAACCACCGCTACCAGCGGTGGTTTGTTTGCCGGATCAAGAGCTACCAACTCTTTTTCCGAAGGTAA
CTGGCTTCAGCAGAGCGCAGATACCAAATACTGTTCTTCTAGTGTAGCCGTAGTTAGGCCACCACTTCAA
GAACTCTGTAGCACCGCCTACATACCTCGCTCTGCTAATCCTGTTACCAGTGGCTGCTGCCAGTGGCGAT
AAGTCGTGTCTTACCGGGTTGGACTCAAGACGATAGTTACCGGATAAGGCGCAGCGGTCGGGCTGAACGG
GGGGTTCGTGCACACAGCCCAGCTTGGAGCGAACGACCTACACCGAACTGAGATACCTACAGCGTGAGCT
ATGAGAAAGCGCCACGCTTCCCGAAGGGAGAAAGGCGGACAGGTATCCGGTAAGCGGCAGGGTCGGAACA
GGAGAGCGCACGAGGGAGCTTCCAGGGGGAAACGCCTGGTATCTTTATAGTCCTGTCGGGTTTCGCCACC
TCTGACTTGAGCGTCGATTTTTGTGATGCTCGTCAGGGGGGCGGAGCCTATGGAAAAACGCCAGCAACGC
GGCCTTTTTACGGTTCCTGGCCTTTTGCTGGCCTTTTGCTCACATGTTCTTTCCTGCGTTATCCCCTGAT
TCTGTGGATAACCGTATTACCGCCTTTGAGTGAGCTGATACCGCTCGCCGCAGCCGAACGACCGAGCGCA
GCGAGTCAGTGAGCGAGGAAGCGGAAGAGCGCCCAATACGCAAACCGCCTCTCCCCGCGCGTTGGCCGAT
TCATTAATGCAGCTGGCACGACAGGTTTCCCGACTGGAAAGCGGGCAGTGAGCGCAACGCAAT
Features (pLannotate 1.2.2; 36 found; start..end, strand, type, name):
      1..22      +  protein_bind   CAP binding site: CAP binding activates transcription in the presence of cAMP. E. coli catabolite activator protein
     37..67      +  promoter       lac promoter: promoter for the E. coli lac operon
     75..91      +  protein_bind   lac operator: The lac repressor binds to the lac operator to inhibit transcription in E. coli. This inhibition can be relieved by adding lactose or isopropyl-β-D-thiogalactopyranoside (IPTG). lac repressor encoded by lacI
    136..154     +  promoter       T3 promoter: promoter for bacteriophage T3 RNA polymerase
    182..408     +  promoter       RSV promoter: Rous sarcoma virus enhancer/promoter
    409..589     +  LTR            5' LTR (truncated): truncated 5' long terminal repeat (LTR) from HIV-1
    636..761     +  misc_feature   HIV-1 Ψ: packaging signal of human immunodeficiency virus type 1
    745..1108    +  CDS            HIV-1 gag (fragment): gag protein from human immunodeficiency virus 1; gag
   1254..1487    +  misc_feature   RRE: The Rev response element (RRE) of HIV-1 allows for Rev-dependent mRNA export from the nucleus to the cytoplasm.
   1864..1964    +  CDS            Rev (fragment): human immunodeficiency virus 1 (HIV-1) Rev protein; rev; enhances nuclear export of unspliced and incompletely spliced viral mRNAs
   1983..2100    +  misc_feature   cPPT/CTS: central polypurine tract and central termination sequence of HIV-1
   2144..2162    -  misc_feature   MCS (fragment): pUC18/19 multiple cloning site
   2168..2188    +  protein_bind   attB4: mutant version of attB; core recombination site for the Gateway® BP reaction BP Clonase™
   2191..2212    -  CDS            lacZα (fragment): LacZα fragment of β-galactosidase; lacZ fragment
   2219..3196    +  promoter       CMV IE94 promoter: enhancer/promoter region of simian cytomegalovirus major immediate early transcription unit IE94
   3231..3249    +  promoter       SP6 promoter: promoter for bacteriophage SP6 RNA polymerase
   3249..3273    +  protein_bind   attB1: mutant version of attB; recombination site for the Gateway® BP reaction BP Clonase™
   3291..4007    +  CDS            EGFP: EGFP is a basic (constitutively fluorescent) green fluorescent protein published in 1996, derived from Aequorea victoria. It is reported to be a rapidly-maturing weak dimer with moderate acid sensitivity.
   4008..4073    +  misc_feature   MCS: multiple cloning site
   4097..4117    -  protein_bind   attB2: mutant version of attB; core recombination site for the Gateway® BP reaction BP Clonase™
   4118..4447    +  promoter       SV40 promoter: SV40 enhancer and early promoter
   4457..5056    +  CDS            PuroR: puromycin N-acetyltransferase; pac from Streptomyces alboniger; confers resistance to puromycin
   5155..5346    +  LTR            5' LTR (fragment): 5' long terminal repeat from murine embryonic stem cell virus
   5356..5376    -  protein_bind   attB3: mutant version of attB; core recombination site for the Gateway® BP reaction BP Clonase™
   5391..5979    +  misc_feature   WPRE: woodchuck hepatitis virus posttranscriptional regulatory element
   5996..6064    +  CDS            nef (fragment): NEF_HV1Z2 - Experimental evidence at protein level: Swiss-Prot protein existence level 1. Extracellular Nef protein targets CD4(+) T-lymphocytes for apoptosis by interacting with CXCR4 surface receptors. From Human immunodeficiency virus type 1 group M subtype D (isolate Z2/CDC-Z34) (HIV-1).
   6066..6299    +  LTR            3' LTR (ΔU3): self-inactivating 3' long terminal repeat (LTR) from HIV-1
   6371..6492    +  polyA_signal   SV40 poly(A) signal: SV40 polyadenylation signal
   6532..6667    +  rep_origin     SV40 ori: SV40 origin of replication
   6688..6706    -  promoter       T7 promoter: promoter for bacteriophage T7 RNA polymerase
   6714..6869    +  CDS            lacZα (fragment): LacZα fragment of β-galactosidase; lacZ fragment
   6874..7302    +  rep_origin     f1 ori (sequence partly withheld): f1 bacteriophage origin of replication; arrow indicates direction of (+) strand synthesis
   7355..7459    +  promoter       AmpR promoter: bla
   7460..8320    +  CDS            AmpR: β-lactamase; bla; confers resistance to ampicillin, carbenicillin, and related antibiotics
   8491..9079    +  rep_origin     ori: high-copy-number ColE1/pMB1/pBR322/pUC origin of replication
   9262..9354    +  CDS            lacI (fragment): lac repressor; lacI; The lac repressor binds to the lac operator to inhibit transcription in E. coli. This inhibition can be relieved by adding lactose or isopropyl-β-D-thiogalactopyranoside (IPTG).
