[The description below was written by a language model from this plasmid's Addgene catalogue record and pLannotate feature annotations shown in this document.]
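Description:
pLenti-CMVSP6-nEGFP-SV40-PURO is a 9,366 nt third-generation-style, self-inactivating HIV-1 lentiviral transfer plasmid for mammalian expression, assembled by multisite Gateway recombination. In bacteria it is maintained through a high-copy ColE1/pUC-type origin and selected with ampicillin (AmpR); an f1 origin is also present. The viral backbone carries an RSV promoter fused to a truncated 5' LTR, which drives genomic RNA production in packaging cells. This is followed by the Ψ packaging signal with a partial gag sequence, the RRE for Rev-dependent nuclear export, and the cPPT/CTS. Downstream of the payload lie a WPRE to enhance transcript expression and a ΔU3 3' LTR, which inactivates LTR promoter activity after integration. An SV40 poly(A) signal and SV40 origin sit outside the 3' LTR.

The payload is organised as three Gateway modules bounded by attB4, attB1, attB2 and attB3 sites. The first holds the "CMVSP6" element, annotated as the simian cytomegalovirus IE94 enhancer/promoter followed by an SP6 phage promoter. The second holds nuclear EGFP: the EGFP reading frame is annotated, but the nuclear localisation signal implied by the name and the 795 bp insert size is not annotated separately. The third holds an SV40 early promoter driving puromycin N-acetyltransferase, followed by a short region that the annotation matches to a murine stem cell virus LTR fragment, whose role the record does not explain. Transduced cells therefore show nuclear green fluorescence and can be selected with puromycin. According to the depositor, the plasmid is used as a positive control for lentiviral infection, with visible EGFP indicating successful transduction.
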