Addgene plasmid #138364: pLenti-CMVSP6-nEGFP-SV40-PURO
Purpose: Lentiviral plasmid for nuclear EGFP expression driven by CMVSP6 and puromycin resistance under SV40 promoter for selection
Depositing lab: Nathan Lawson. Depositing organization: University of Massachusetts, Worcester. Publication: Genomic Characterization of Endothelial Enhancers Reveals a Multifunctional Role for NR2F2 in Regulation of Arteriovenous Gene Expression. Sissaoui S, Yu J, Yan A, Li R, Zhu LJ, Kucukural A, Yukselen O, Lawson ND. Circ Res. 2020 Feb 17. doi: 10.1161/CIRCRESAHA.119.316075. PubMed 32065070.
Backbone
  Vector backbone: Lentiviral
  Vector type: Mammalian Expression, Lentiviral
  Selectable markers: Puromycin
Growth in bacteria
  Bacterial resistance: Ampicillin, 100 μg/mL
  Growth temperature: 37°C
  Growth strain: NEB Stable
  Copy number: Unknown
Gene/Insert
  Gene/Insert name: nuclear EGFP (alt name: nEGFP)
  Insert size (bp): 795
  Cloning method: Gateway Cloning
  Sequencing primers: 5′ T7; 3′ T3
Terms and licenses: Academic/Nonprofit Terms; Industry Terms: Not Available to Industry
Depositor comments: This plasmid is used as a positive control for lentiviral infection, EGFP is visible if the cell transduction is successful.
How to cite: pLenti-CMVSP6-nEGFP-SV40-PURO was a gift from Nathan Lawson (Addgene plasmid # 138364 ; http://n2t.net/addgene:138364 ; RRID:Addgene_138364)
